Addgene plasmid #190233: pAAV2-SynTetOff-myrGFP
Purpose: AAV vector, high-level expression of EGFP with a myristoylation/palmitoylation signal derived from Fyn N-terminus (myrGFP) in neuronal cells
Depositing lab: Hiroyuki Hioki. Depositing organization: Juntendo University. Publication: A Single Vector Platform for High-Level Gene Transduction of Central Neurons: Adeno-Associated Virus Vector Equipped with the Tet-Off System. Sohn J, Takahashi M, Okamoto S, Ishida Y, Furuta T, Hioki H. PLoS One. 2017 Jan 6;12(1):e0169611. doi: 10.1371/journal.pone.0169611. eCollection 2017. PubMed 28060929.
Backbone
  Vector backbone: pAAV-MCS
  Backbone manufacturer: Stratagene
  Backbone size w/o insert (bp): 4650
  Vector type: Mammalian Expression, AAV
Growth in bacteria
  Bacterial resistance: Ampicillin, 100 μg/mL
  Growth temperature: 37°C
  Growth strain: NEB Stable
  Copy number: High Copy
Gene/Insert
  Gene/Insert name: EGFP
  Species: aequorea victoria
  Insert size (bp): 720
  Tag / fusion protein: myristoylation signal sequence (N terminal on insert)
Terms and licenses: Academic/Nonprofit Terms; Industry Terms: Not Available to Industry
How to cite: pAAV2-SynTetOff-myrGFP was a gift from Hiroyuki Hioki (Addgene plasmid # 190233 ; http://n2t.net/addgene:190233 ; RRID:Addgene_190233)
