[The description below was written by a language model from this plasmid's Addgene catalogue record and pLannotate feature annotations shown in this document.]
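Description:
pAAV2-SynTetOff-myrGFP is an adeno-associated virus serotype 2 transfer plasmid built on the pAAV-MCS backbone, designed for strong, neuron-restricted expression of a membrane-targeted green fluorescent protein. It is maintained in bacteria as a high-copy plasmid through a ColE1/pUC-type origin with ampicillin selection (β-lactamase under its own promoter), and it also carries an f1 phage origin. The sequenced record is about 5.9 kb. AAV2 inverted terminal repeats flank the payload and provide the signals for genome replication and packaging. One ITR is annotated in full, while the other appears only as short fragments, which is common for these repeat-rich regions in assembled sequence reads. Gateway attB1 and attB2 sites just inside the ITRs indicate that the payload was introduced by recombinational cloning.

The payload is a single-vector Tet-Off system arranged as two divergent expression units. On the reverse strand, a human synapsin I promoter fragment drives a tetracycline-controlled transactivator terminated by an SV40 polyadenylation signal. The automated annotation labels this coding region as an rtTA3 fragment with VP16-derived minimal activation domains, but the construct name and associated publication describe a Tet-Off design, implying a tTA-type activator that is active in the absence of doxycycline. On the forward strand, a tight TRE promoter (seven tet operators plus a minimal CMV promoter) drives EGFP, followed by a bovine growth hormone polyadenylation signal. EGFP carries an N-terminal myristoylation/palmitoylation signal from Fyn, which is not separately annotated but probably occupies the gap upstream of the EGFP coding sequence. The neuron-specific promoter thus sets cell-type specificity, while transactivator-driven amplification boosts reporter output. The construct is intended for bright labelling of neuronal membranes, which suits visualising fine neuronal processes.
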