Features (pLannotate 1.2.2; 22 found; start..end, strand, type, name):
     13..40      +  repeat_region  AAV2 ITR (fragment): inverted terminal repeat of adeno-associated virus serotype 2 inverted
     69..96      +  repeat_region  AAV2 ITR (fragment): inverted terminal repeat of adeno-associated virus serotype 2 inverted
    146..170     +  protein_bind   attB1: mutant version of attB; recombination site for the Gateway® BP reaction BP Clonase™
    179..247     +  CDS            large T antigen (fragment): large T antigen from SV40 (simian virus 40)
    270..391     +  polyA_signal   SV40 poly(A) signal: SV40 polyadenylation signal
    424..534     -  CDS            VP48: 3 tandem repeats of the minimal activation domain of herpes simplex virus VP16 (Cheng et al., 2013)
    464..1161    -  CDS            rtTA3 (fragment): reverse tetracycline transactivator 3 activates expression from Tet-responsive promoters in the presence of doxycycline
   1165..1194    +  misc_feature   MCS (fragment): pBluescript multiple cloning site
   1195..1574    -  promoter       hSyn promoter (fragment): human synapsin I promoter; confers neuron-specific expression (Kügler et al., 2003)
   1682..1996    +  promoter       tight TRE promoter: Tet-responsive promoter PTight, consisting of seven tet operator sequences followed by the minimal CMV promoter
   2001..2026    +  misc_feature   MCS (fragment): pUC18/19 multiple cloning site
   2097..2816    +  CDS            EGFP: the original enhanced GFP (Yang et al., 1996) mammalian codon-optimized
   2823..3047    +  polyA_signal   bGH poly(A) signal: bovine growth hormone polyadenylation signal
   3070..3094    -  protein_bind   attB2: mutant version of attB; recombination site for the Gateway® BP reaction BP Clonase™
   3117..3257    +  repeat_region  AAV2 ITR: inverted terminal repeat of adeno-associated virus serotype 2 inverted
   3262..3313    -  misc_feature   bom (fragment): basis of mobility region from pBR322
   3332..3787    +  rep_origin     f1 ori (sequence partly withheld): f1 bacteriophage origin of replication; arrow indicates direction of (+) strand synthesis
   3788..3837    -  misc_feature   bom (fragment): basis of mobility region from pBR322
   3939..3974    -  CDS            rop (fragment): Rop protein, which maintains plasmids at low copy number; rop
   4069..4173    +  promoter       AmpR promoter: bla
   4174..5034    +  CDS            AmpR: β-lactamase; bla; confers resistance to ampicillin, carbenicillin, and related antibiotics
   5205..5793    +  rep_origin     ori: high-copy-number ColE1/pMB1/pBR322/pUC origin of replication
>Addgene plasmid #190233 | pAAV2-SynTetOff-myrGFP | addgene full sequence | sequence record 381567 | Addgene NGS Result
TCCTGCAGGCAGCTGCGCGCTCGCTCGCTCACTGAGGCCGCCCGGGCGTCGGGCGACCTTTGGTCGCCCG
GCCTCAGTGAGCGAGCGAGCGCGCAGAGAGGGAGTGGCCAACTCCATCACTAGGGGTTCCTGCGGCCGCA
CGCGTACAAGTTTGTACAAAAAAGCAGGCTTTGGATCTTACCACATTTGTAGAGGTTTTACTTGCTTTAA
AAAACCTCCCACACCTCCCCCTGAACCTGAAACATAAAATGAATGCAATTGTTGTTGTTAACTTGTTTAT
TGCAGCTTATAATGGTTACAAATAAAGCAATAGCATCACAAATTTCACAAATAAAGCATTTTTTTCACTG
CATTCTAGTTGTGGTTTGTCCAAACTCATCAATGTATCTTATCATGTCTGAGATCCTTACTTAGTTACCC
GGGGAGCATGTCAAGGTCAAAATCGTCAAGAGCGTCAGCAGGCAGCATATCAAGGTCAAAGTCGTCAAGG
GCATCGGCTGGGAGCATGTCTAAGTCAAAATCGTCAAGGGCGTCGGCCGGCCCGCCGCTTTCGCACTTTA
GCTGTTTCTCCAGGCCACATATGATTAGTTCCAGGCCGAAAAGGAAGGCAGGTTCGGCTCCCTGATGGTC
GAACAGCTCAATTGCTTGTCTCAGAAGTGGGGGCATAGAATCGGTGGTAGGTGTCTCTCTTTCCTCTTTT
GCTACTTGATGCTCCTGATCCTCCAATACGCAGCCCAGTGTAAAGTGGCCCACGGCGGACAGAGCGTACA
GTGCGTTCTCCAGGGAGAAGCCTTGCTGACACAGGAACGCGAGCTGATTTTCCAGGGTTTCGTACTGTTT
CTCTGTTGGGCGGGTGCCGAGATGCACTTTAGCCCCGTCGCGATGTGAGAGGAGAGCACAGCGGAATGAC
TTGGCGTTGTTCCGCAGAAAGTCTTGCCATGACTCGCCTTCCAGGGGGCAGAAGTGGGTATGATGCCTGT
CCAGCATCTCGATTGCCAGGGCATCGAGCAGGGCCCGCTTGTTCTTCACGTGCCAGTACAGGGTAGGCTG
CTCAACTCCCAGCTTTTGAGCGAGTTTCCTTGTCGTCAGGCCTTCGATACCGACTTCATTGAGTAATTCC
AGAGCAGAGTTTATGACTTTGCTCTTGTCCAGTCTAGACATGGTGAATTCGATATCAAGCTTATCGATAC
CGTCCGCCGCAGCGCAGATGGTCGCGCCCGTGCCCCCCTATCTCGCGCCTCGCGTGGTGCGGTCCGGCTG
GGCCGGCGGCGGCGCGGACGCGACCAAGGTGGCCGGGAAGGGGAGTTTGCGGGGGACCGGCGAGTGACGT
CAGCGCGCCTTCAGTGCTGAGGCGGCGGTGGCGCGCGCCGCCAGGCGGGGGCGAAGGCACTGTCCGCGGT
GCTGAAGCTGGCAGTGCGCACGCGCCTCGCCGCATCCTGTTTCCCCTCCCCCTCTCTGATAGGGGATGCG
CAATTTGGGGAATGGGGGTTGGGTGCTTGTCCAGTGGGTCGGGGTCGGTCGTCAGGTAGGCACCCCCACC
CCGCCTCATCCTGGTCCTAAAACCCACTTGCACTCATACGCAGGGCCCTCTGCAGCTCGACCGCGCCGCC
CCGGGCGGCTCGCTGCTGCCCCCTAGCGGGGGAGGGACGTAATTACATCCCTGGGGGCTTTGGGGGGGCT
CGAGTTTACTCCCTATCAGTGATAGAGAACGTATGTCGAGTTTACTCCCTATCAGTGATAGAGAACGATG
TCGAGTTTACTCCCTATCAGTGATAGAGAACGTATGTCGAGTTTACTCCCTATCAGTGATAGAGAACGTA
TGTCGAGTTTACTCCCTATCAGTGATAGAGAACGTATGTCGAGTTTATCCCTATCAGTGATAGAGAACGT
ATGTCGAGTTTACTCCCTATCAGTGATAGAGAACGTATGTCGAGGTAGGCGTGTACGGTGGGAGGCCTAT
ATAAGCAGAGCTCGTTTAGTGAACCGTCAGATCGCCTGGAGAATTCGAGCTCGGTACCCGGGGATCTGCC
ACCATGGGCTGTGTGCAATGTAAGGATAAAGAAGCAACAAAACTGACGGGGGGATCCATCGCCACCATGG
TGAGCAAGGGCGAGGAGCTGTTCACCGGGGTGGTGCCCATCCTGGTCGAGCTGGACGGCGACGTAAACGG
CCACAAGTTCAGCGTGTCCGGCGAGGGCGAGGGCGATGCCACCTACGGCAAGCTGACCCTGAAGTTCATC
TGCACCACCGGCAAGCTGCCCGTGCCCTGGCCCACCCTCGTGACCACCCTGACCTACGGCGTGCAGTGCT
TCAGCCGCTACCCCGACCACATGAAGCAGCACGACTTCTTCAAGTCCGCCATGCCCGAAGGCTACGTCCA
GGAGCGCACCATCTTCTTCAAGGACGACGGCAACTACAAGACCCGCGCCGAGGTGAAGTTCGAGGGCGAC
ACCCTGGTGAACCGCATCGAGCTGAAGGGCATCGACTTCAAGGAGGACGGCAACATCCTGGGGCACAAGC
TGGAGTACAACTACAACAGCCACAACGTCTATATCATGGCCGACAAGCAGAAGAACGGCATCAAGGTGAA
CTTCAAGATCCGCCACAACATCGAGGACGGCAGCGTGCAGCTCGCCGACCACTACCAGCAGAACACCCCC
ATCGGCGACGGCCCCGTGCTGCTGCCCGACAACCACTACCTGAGCACCCAGTCCGCCCTGAGCAAAGACC
CCAACGAGAAGCGCGATCACATGGTCCTGCTGGAGTTCGTGACCGCCGCCGGGATCACTCTCGGCATGGA
CGAGCTGTACAAGTAAACGCGTCTGTGCCTTCTAGTTGCCAGCCATCTGTTGTTTGCCCCTCCCCCGTGC
CTTCCTTGACCCTGGAAGGTGCCACTCCCACTGTCCTTTCCTAATAAAATGAGGAAATTGCATCGCATTG
TCTGAGTAGGTGTCATTCTATTCTGGGGGGTGGGGTGGGGCAGGACAGCAAGGGGGAGGATTGGGAAGAC
AATAGCAGGCATGCTGGGGATGCGGTGGGCTCTATGGGCGGCCGCGTCGAGATATCTAGACCCAGCTTTC
TTGTACAAAGTGGTCACGTGCGGACCGAGCGGCCGCAGGAACCCCTAGTGATGGAGTTGGCCACTCCCTC
TCTGCGCGCTCGCTCGCTCACTGAGGCCGGGCGACCAAAGGTCGCCCGACGCCCGGGCTTTGCCCGGGCG
GCCTCAGTGAGCGAGCGAGCGCGCAGCTGCCTGCAGGGGCGCCTGATGCGGTATTTTCTCCTTACGCATC
TGTGCGGTATTTCACACCGCATA
[95 nt withheld, positions 3314-3408]
T
[46 nt withheld, positions 3410-3455]
C
[141 nt withheld, positions 3457-3597]
CCTTTGACGTTGGAGTCCACGTTCTTT
[37 nt withheld, positions 3625-3661]
ACTCTATCTCGGGCTATTCTTTTGATTTATAAGGGATTTTGCCGATTTCGGTCTATTGGTTAAAAAATGA
GCTGATTTAACAAAAATTTAACGCGAATTTTAACAAAATATTAACGTTTACAATTTTATGGTGCACTCTC
AGTACAATCTGCTCTGATGCCGCATAGTTAAGCCAGCCCCGACACCCGCCAACACCCGCTGACGCGCCCT
GACGGGCTTGTCTGCTCCCGGCATCCGCTTACAGACAAGCTGTGACCGTCTCCGGGAGCTGCATGTGTCA
GAGGTTTTCACCGTCATCACCGAAACGCGCGAGACGAAAGGGCCTCGTGATACGCCTATTTTTATAGGTT
AATGTCATGATAATAATGGTTTCTTAGACGTCAGGTGGCACTTTTCGGGGAAATGTGCGCGGAACCCCTA
TTTGTTTATTTTTCTAAATACATTCAAATATGTATCCGCTCATGAGACAATAACCCTGATAAATGCTTCA
ATAATATTGAAAAAGGAAGAGTATGAGTATTCAACATTTCCGTGTCGCCCTTATTCCCTTTTTTGCGGCA
TTTTGCCTTCCTGTTTTTGCTCACCCAGAAACGCTGGTGAAAGTAAAAGATGCTGAAGATCAGTTGGGTG
CACGAGTGGGTTACATCGAACTGGATCTCAACAGCGGTAAGATCCTTGAGAGTTTTCGCCCCGAAGAACG
TTTTCCAATGATGAGCACTTTTAAAGTTCTGCTATGTGGCGCGGTATTATCCCGTATTGACGCCGGGCAA
GAGCAACTCGGTCGCCGCATACACTATTCTCAGAATGACTTGGTTGAGTACTCACCAGTCACAGAAAAGC
ATCTTACGGATGGCATGACAGTAAGAGAATTATGCAGTGCTGCCATAACCATGAGTGATAACACTGCGGC
CAACTTACTTCTGACAACGATCGGAGGACCGAAGGAGCTAACCGCTTTTTTGCACAACATGGGGGATCAT
GTAACTCGCCTTGATCGTTGGGAACCGGAGCTGAATGAAGCCATACCAAACGACGAGCGTGACACCACGA
TGCCTGTAGCAATGGCAACAACGTTGCGCAAACTATTAACTGGCGAACTACTTACTCTAGCTTCCCGGCA
ACAATTAATAGACTGGATGGAGGCGGATAAAGTTGCAGGACCACTTCTGCGCTCGGCCCTTCCGGCTGGC
TGGTTTATTGCTGATAAATCTGGAGCCGGTGAGCGTGGGTCTCGCGGTATCATTGCAGCACTGGGGCCAG
ATGGTAAGCCCTCCCGTATCGTAGTTATCTACACGACGGGGAGTCAGGCAACTATGGATGAACGAAATAG
ACAGATCGCTGAGATAGGTGCCTCACTGATTAAGCATTGGTAACTGTCAGACCAAGTTTACTCATATATA
CTTTAGATTGATTTAAAACTTCATTTTTAATTTAAAAGGATCTAGGTGAAGATCCTTTTTGATAATCTCA
TGACCAAAATCCCTTAACGTGAGTTTTCGTTCCACTGAGCGTCAGACCCCGTAGAAAAGATCAAAGGATC
TTCTTGAGATCCTTTTTTTCTGCGCGTAATCTGCTGCTTGCAAACAAAAAAACCACCGCTACCAGCGGTG
GTTTGTTTGCCGGATCAAGAGCTACCAACTCTTTTTCCGAAGGTAACTGGCTTCAGCAGAGCGCAGATAC
CAAATACTGTTCTTCTAGTGTAGCCGTAGTTAGGCCACCACTTCAAGAACTCTGTAGCACCGCCTACATA
CCTCGCTCTGCTAATCCTGTTACCAGTGGCTGCTGCCAGTGGCGATAAGTCGTGTCTTACCGGGTTGGAC
TCAAGACGATAGTTACCGGATAAGGCGCAGCGGTCGGGCTGAACGGGGGGTTCGTGCACACAGCCCAGCT
TGGAGCGAACGACCTACACCGAACTGAGATACCTACAGCGTGAGCTATGAGAAAGCGCCACGCTTCCCGA
AGGGAGAAAGGCGGACAGGTATCCGGTAAGCGGCAGGGTCGGAACAGGAGAGCGCACGAGGGAGCTTCCA
GGGGGAAACGCCTGGTATCTTTATAGTCCTGTCGGGTTTCGCCACCTCTGACTTGAGCGTCGATTTTTGT
GATGCTCGTCAGGGGGGCGGAGCCTATGGAAAAACGCCAGCAACGCGGCCTTTTTACGGTTCCTGGCCTT
TTGCTGGCCTTTTGCTCACATG
